Addgene plasmid #210921: pFBOH-MHL_CORO7:1-925
Purpose: Insect expression of full-length human CORO7. N-terminal 6X His tag with TEV cleavage.
Depositing lab: Cheryl Arrowsmith. Depositing organization: University of Toronto. Publication: A Target Class Ligandability Evaluation of WD40 Repeat-Containing Proteins. Ackloo S, Li F, Szewczyk M, Seitova A, Loppnau P, Zeng H, Xu J, Ahmad S, Arnautova YA, Baghaie AJ, Beldar S, Bolotokova A, Centrella PA, Chau I, Clark MA, Cuozzo JW, Dehghani-Tafti S, Disch JS, Dong A, Dumas A, Feng JA, Ghiabi P, Gibson E, Gilmer J, Goldman B, Green SR, Guie MA, Guilinger JP, Harms N, Herasymenko O, Houliston S, Hutchinson A, Kearnes S, Keefe AD, Kimani SW, Kramer T, Kutera M, Kwak HA, Lento C, Li Y, Liu J, Loup J, Machado RAC, Mulhern CJ, Perveen S, Righetto GL, Riley P, Shrestha S, Sigel EA, Silva M, Sintchak MD, Slakman BL, Taylor RD, Thompson J, Torng W, Underkoffler C, von Rechenberg M, Walsh RT, Watson I, Wilson DJ, Wolf E, Yadav M, Yazdi AK, Zhang J, Zhang Y, Santhakumar V, Edwards AM, Barsyte-Lovejoy D, Schapira M, Brown PJ, Halabelian L, Arrowsmith CH. J Med Chem. 2025 Jan 23;68(2):1092-1112. doi: 10.1021/acs.jmedchem.4c02010. Epub 2024 Nov 4. PubMed 39495097.
Backbone
  Vector backbone: pFBOH-MHL
  Backbone manufacturer: pFASTBac1 Modified
  Vector type: Insect Expression
  Selectable markers: Gentamicin
Growth in bacteria
  Bacterial resistance: Ampicillin, 100 μg/mL
  Growth temperature: 37°C
  Growth strain: DH5alpha
  Copy number: High Copy
Gene/Insert
  Gene/Insert name: CORO7:M1-D925
  Species: H. sapiens (human)
  Insert size (bp): 2775
  Mutation: wild type
  Entrez Gene: CORO7 (a.k.a. CRN7, POD1, FLJ22021, FLJ44188, 0610011B16Rik)
  Promoter: Polyhedrin
  Tag / fusion protein: MHHHHHHSSGRENLYFQG (N terminal on insert)
  Cloning method: Ligation Independent Cloning
  Sequencing primers: 5′ tattccggattattcataccg; 3′ ctctacaaatgtggtatggc
Resource information
  A portion of this plasmid was derived from a plasmid made by: Mammalian Gene Collection (BC117289)
Terms and licenses: Academic/Nonprofit Terms; Industry Terms: Not Available to Industry
Depositor comments: 5' Cloning Site: BseRI (destroyed), 3' Cloning Site: BseRI (destroyed).
How to cite: pFBOH-MHL_CORO7:1-925 was a gift from Cheryl Arrowsmith (Addgene plasmid # 210921 ; http://n2t.net/addgene:210921 ; RRID:Addgene_210921)
