[The description below was written by a language model from this plasmid's Addgene catalogue record and pLannotate feature annotations shown in this document.]
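Description:
pFBOH-MHL_CORO7:1-925 is a baculovirus transfer (donor) plasmid for producing full-length human CORO7 in insect cells. Its backbone, pFBOH-MHL, is a modified pFastBac1. In E. coli it is maintained as a high-copy plasmid through a ColE1/pUC-type origin and selected with ampicillin via the β-lactamase gene. An f1 phage origin is also present. The expression cassette sits between the left and right ends of a mini-Tn7 element (Tn7L and Tn7R), together with a gentamicin acetyltransferase gene. In Bac-to-Bac-type systems this arrangement lets Tn7 transposase move the cassette and the gentamicin marker into a bacmid carried in a suitable E. coli host. The recombinant bacmid is then used to generate baculovirus for infecting insect cells.

The payload is the wild-type CORO7 coding sequence, residues M1 to D925 (2,775 bp), derived from a Mammalian Gene Collection clone and inserted by ligation-independent cloning at BseRI sites that were destroyed in the process. Transcription is driven by the very late, strong polyhedrin promoter from Autographa californica nucleopolyhedrovirus and terminated by an SV40 polyadenylation signal. The protein carries an N-terminal 6xHis tag followed by a TEV protease recognition site, allowing metal-affinity purification and subsequent tag removal. The annotation software labels part of this tag as a capTEV fragment. CORO7 is a WD40 repeat-containing F-actin regulator involved in Golgi-to-endosome trafficking. The construct was deposited in connection with a study evaluating the ligandability of WD40 repeat proteins, which suggests a role in making recombinant protein for such work.
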