Features (pLannotate 1.2.2; 16 found; start..end, strand, type, name):
   1326..1344    -  CDS            capTEV™ (fragment): composite tag for in vivo biotinylation, TEV protease cleavage, and 6xHis tagging
   1401..1492    -  promoter       polyhedrin promoter: polh from Autographa californica; promoter for the baculovirus polyhedrin gene
   1519..1866    +  CDS            YPR2_ECOLX (fragment): Protein predicted: Swiss-Prot protein existence level 4. From Escherichia coli.
   1844..1872    +  promoter       Pc promoter: intI1 (promoter lies within the coding sequence); class 1 integron promoter
   2042..2575    +  CDS            GmR: gentamycin acetyltransferase; aacC1; confers resistance to gentamycin
   2642..2866    +  mobile_element Tn7R: mini-Tn7 element (right end of the Tn7 transposon) Tn7
   2934..2985    +  misc_feature   bom (fragment): basis of mobility region from pBR322
   3171..3759    -  rep_origin     ori: high-copy-number ColE1/pMB1/pBR322/pUC origin of replication
   3930..4790    -  CDS            AmpR: β-lactamase; bla; confers resistance to ampicillin, carbenicillin, and related antibiotics
   4791..4895    -  promoter       AmpR promoter: bla
   4921..5375    -  rep_origin     f1 ori (sequence partly withheld): f1 bacteriophage origin of replication; arrow indicates direction of (+) strand synthesis
   5380..5396    -  CDS            lacZα (fragment): LacZα fragment of β-galactosidase; lacZ fragment
   5559..5724    +  mobile_element Tn7L: mini-Tn7 element (left end of the Tn7 transposon) Tn7
   5753..5887    -  polyA_signal   SV40 poly(A) signal: SV40 polyadenylation signal
   5910..5993    -  CDS            large T antigen (fragment): large T antigen from SV40 (simian virus 40)
   6025..1291    -  CDS            CORO7 (across the origin): CORO7_HUMAN - Experimental evidence at protein level: Swiss-Prot protein existence level 1. F-actin regulator involved in anterograde Golgi to endosome transport: upon ubiquitination via 'Lys-33'-linked ubiquitin chains by the BCR(KLHL20) E3 ubiquitin ligase complex, interacts with EPS15 and localizes to the trans-Golgi network, where it promotes actin polymerization, thereby facilitating post-Golgi trafficking. May play a role in the maintenance of the Golgi apparatus morphology. From Homo sapiens (Human).
>Addgene plasmid #210921 | pFBOH-MHL_CORO7:1-925 | addgene full sequence | sequence record 426202 | Addgene NGS Result
GGGAAGAGAAACCCTCGCTTGCGTCTGCATCACCCACGGGTGTCTCCATCACCGCAGGCTGGGCTGTGTC
AGGGAGGGGCTCCGCAGGGGGCACCAGACAGGAAGTGAAGCTCGGGTGGGGCCGGCAGGCGGGGTTGAGG
CTGACCTTCTGCACCTGCTGGTTGTCCCCAGCCCACCAGCTATGGGGGTCGGTGGCAGGCACACAGCCGG
CAGTGTCCGGGAACAGGTCCTCGTGGAACTCCACAGCCTTGCGGGGCACATGGTAGCCGATGGGCACGAT
GGCTGTGTCGCTCAGCTGTAGGACGCGGAGTACCTCGCAGCTCATGACGGCCAGCGCCTGCCGGGGCACA
AGGGCAGCCCCACGCAGCACGCTCTCCAGGACACACTGGGTCACTGGGCTCAGCGCCGGCTGCTGCGGGA
CCACCTCGTAACAGTACAGCTGCCTCTCGCCCTTTCCTGCCAGGACCAGGAGCCCAGAGTCAGGGTCCAG
CAGAGGCACGAGACACCCAAGCGAGGTGTCCAAGGTGAGGGAGGCCAGGGCGCTGGAGAAGAACCGCGTG
TCCCACAGCTTCACTTCGCGCTCACGCATCTGGTTGAATCCAGTAGACACAAGGTGCTCCCAGGTGCCCA
TCCATGCCAGCCGGCTATCCCTGCTGTTCTCATGGGCCTGCGTGCTCTGAGAGGCCCGCGGCTTTGTTCT
GGGGTCAAAGATCCGCAGCTGCTTGTCCTTGCACGCCGTGCCCACCAGGGCTCCATCTCGGCTCCAGACG
GCGCTCTGCACCAGGTCCCCATGGGCTGCCAGCTCTGTCAGGGGCTGCTGCTTGGCTGCGTCCCAGACCT
TCACAGTGGTGCCTGCTGCGCTCACCAGAATGCCGTCAGAGGTGGGGTGGAACTGCAGTACCTCCACTGG
GAGGTCCTCGGGGCCCAGCACCACCCCGGGTGCTGAGGGCAGGGCCTGGCCAGGCCCTGGCAGTCGCCAG
AGTTTTACCGTCCTGTCAGCCGAGCCTGTGGCCAGGAGGAAGTCATCAAAGGGCGAGAAGTCCAAGTCGG
TGACTAGGTCTGAATGGCAGCCCAGGTGGGCCACGCGTCGCTTGTCCTCTCCTTGGCCTTGCAGAGGCAC
AATGCCCAGTACACCAGGACGGTCGGAGTTGAAGGCGATCAAGCTGCAGCTTGATTTGATGTGGTTCCTG
CATGAAGGGGCGGTTCCTGCTCGAATGTCACTGATCCAGGACTCGCGGCGGGGCGGCCGAGCCTCGGTGT
GCCGGAACTTGGACACCCTGAAGCGGTTCATGCCCTGGAAATACAAGTTTTCTCTGCCGCTGCTGTGATG
ATGATGATGATGCATGGTTTTCGGACCGAGATCCGCGCCCGATGGTGGGACGGTATGAATAATCCGGAAT
ATTTATAGGTTTTTTTATTACAAAACTGTTACGAAAACAGTAAAATACTTATTTATTTGCGAGATGGTTA
TCATTTTAATTATCTCCATGATCTATTAATATTCCGGAGTATACGTAGCCAACCACTAGAACTATAGCTA
GAGTCCTGGGCGAACAAACGATGCTCGCCTTCCAGAAAACCGAGGATGCGAACCACTTCATCCGGGGTCA
GCACCACCGGCAAGCGCCGCGACGGCCGAGGTCTTCCGATCTCCTGAAGCCAGGGCAGATCCGTGCACAG
CACCTTGCCGTAGAAGAACAGCAAGGCCGCCAATGCCTGACGATGCGTGGAGACCGAAACCTTGCGCTCG
TTCGCCAGCCAGGACAGAAATGCCTCGACTTCGCTGCTGCCCAAGGTTGCCGGGTGACGCACACCGTGGA
AACGGATGAAGGCACGAACCCAGTTGACATAAGCCTGTTCGGTTCGTAAACTGTAATGCAAGTAGCGTAT
GCGCTCACGCAACTGGTCCAGAACCTTGACCGAACGCAGCGGTGGTAACGGCGCAGTGGCGGTTTTCATG
GCTTGTTATGACTGTTTTTTTGTACAGTCTATGCCTCGGGCATCCAAGCAGCAAGCGCGTTACGCCGTGG
GTCGATGTTTGATGTTATGGAGCAGCAACGATGTTACGCAGCAGGGCAGTCGCCCTAAAACAAAGTTAGG
TGGCTCAAGTATGGGCATCATTCGCACATGTAGGCTCGGCCCTGACCAAGTCAAATCCATGCGGGCTGCT
CTTGATCTTTTCGGTCGTGAGTTCGGAGACGTAGCCACCTACTCCCAACATCAGCCGGACTCCGATTACC
TCGGGAACTTGCTCCGTAGTAAGACATTCATCGCGCTTGCTGCCTTCGACCAAGAAGCGGTTGTTGGCGC
TCTCGCGGCTTACGTTCTGCCCAAGTTTGAGCAGCCGCGTAGTGAGATCTATATCTATGATCTCGCAGTC
TCCGGCGAGCACCGGAGGCAGGGCATTGCCACCGCGCTCATCAATCTGCTCAAGCATGAGGCCAACGCGC
TTGGTGCTTATGTGATCTACGTGCAAGCAGATTACGGTGACGATCCCGCAGTGGCTCTCTATACAAAGTT
GGGCATACGGGAAGAAGTGATGCACTTTGATATCGACCCAAGTACCGCCACCTAACAATTCGTTCAAGCC
GAGATCGGCTTCCCGGCCGCGGAGTTGTTCGGTAAATTGTCACAACGCCGCGAATATAGTCTTTACCATG
CCCTTGGCCACGCCCCTCTTTAATACGACGGGCAATTTGCACTTCAGAAAATGAAGAGTTTGCTTTAGCC
ATAACAAAAGTCCAGTATGCTTTTTCACAGCATAACTGGACTGATTTCAGTTTACAACTATTCTGTCTAG
TTTAAGACTTTATTGTCATAGTTTAGATCTATTTTGTTCAGTTTAAGACTTTATTGTCCGCCCACACCCG
CTTACGCAGGGCATCCATTTATTACTCAACCGTAACCGATTTTGCCAGGTTACGCGGCTGGTCTATGCGG
TGTGAAATACCGCACAGATGCGTAAGGAGAAAATACCGCATCAGGCGCTCTTCCGCTTCCTCGCTCACTG
ACTCGCTGCGCTCGGTCGTTCGGCTGCGGCGAGCGGTATCAGCTCACTCAAAGGCGGTAATACGGTTATC
CACAGAATCAGGGGATAACGCAGGAAAGAACATGTGAGCAAAAGGCCAGCAAAAGGCCAGGAACCGTAAA
AAGGCCGCGTTGCTGGCGTTTTTCCATAGGCTCCGCCCCCCTGACGAGCATCACAAAAATCGACGCTCAA
GTCAGAGGTGGCGAAACCCGACAGGACTATAAAGATACCAGGCGTTTCCCCCTGGAAGCTCCCTCGTGCG
CTCTCCTGTTCCGACCCTGCCGCTTACCGGATACCTGTCCGCCTTTCTCCCTTCGGGAAGCGTGGCGCTT
TCTCATAGCTCACGCTGTAGGTATCTCAGTTCGGTGTAGGTCGTTCGCTCCAAGCTGGGCTGTGTGCACG
AACCCCCCGTTCAGCCCGACCGCTGCGCCTTATCCGGTAACTATCGTCTTGAGTCCAACCCGGTAAGACA
CGACTTATCGCCACTGGCAGCAGCCACTGGTAACAGGATTAGCAGAGCGAGGTATGTAGGCGGTGCTACA
GAGTTCTTGAAGTGGTGGCCTAACTACGGCTACACTAGAAGAACAGTATTTGGTATCTGCGCTCTGCTGA
AGCCAGTTACCTTCGGAAAAAGAGTTGGTAGCTCTTGATCCGGCAAACAAACCACCGCTGGTAGCGGTGG
TTTTTTTGTTTGCAAGCAGCAGATTACGCGCAGAAAAAAAGGATCTCAAGAAGATCCTTTGATCTTTTCT
ACGGGGTCTGACGCTCAGTGGAACGAAAACTCACGTTAAGGGATTTTGGTCATGAGATTATCAAAAAGGA
TCTTCACCTAGATCCTTTTAAATTAAAAATGAAGTTTTAAATCAATCTAAAGTATATATGAGTAAACTTG
GTCTGACAGTTACCAATGCTTAATCAGTGAGGCACCTATCTCAGCGATCTGTCTATTTCGTTCATCCATA
GTTGCCTGACTCCCCGTCGTGTAGATAACTACGATACGGGAGGGCTTACCATCTGGCCCCAGTGCTGCAA
TGATACCGCGAGACCCACGCTCACCGGCTCCAGATTTATCAGCAATAAACCAGCCAGCCGGAAGGGCCGA
GCGCAGAAGTGGTCCTGCAACTTTATCCGCCTCCATCCAGTCTATTAATTGTTGCCGGGAAGCTAGAGTA
AGTAGTTCGCCAGTTAATAGTTTGCGCAACGTTGTTGCCATTGCTACAGGCATCGTGGTGTCACGCTCGT
CGTTTGGTATGGCTTCATTCAGCTCCGGTTCCCAACGATCAAGGCGAGTTACATGATCCCCCATGTTGTG
CAAAAAAGCGGTTAGCTCCTTCGGTCCTCCGATCGTTGTCAGAAGTAAGTTGGCCGCAGTGTTATCACTC
ATGGTTATGGCAGCACTGCATAATTCTCTTACTGTCATGCCATCCGTAAGATGCTTTTCTGTGACTGGTG
AGTACTCAACCAAGTCATTCTGAGAATAGTGTATGCGGCGACCGAGTTGCTCTTGCCCGGCGTCAATACG
GGATAATACCGCGCCACATAGCAGAACTTTAAAAGTGCTCATCATTGGAAAACGTTCTTCGGGGCGAAAA
CTCTCAAGGATCTTACCGCTGTTGAGATCCAGTTCGATGTAACCCACTCGTGCACCCAACTGATCTTCAG
CATCTTTTACTTTCACCAGCGTTTCTGGGTGAGCAAAAACAGGAAGGCAAAATGCCGCAAAAAAGGGAAT
AAGGGCGACACGGAAATGTTGAATACTCATACTCTTCCTTTTTCAATATTATTGAAGCATTTATCAGGGT
TATTGTCTCATGAGCGGATACATATTTGAATGTATTTAGAAAAATAAACAAATAGGGGTTCCGCGCACAT
TTCCCCGAAAAGTGCCACCTAAATTGTAAGCGTTAATATTTTGTTAAAATTCGCGTTAAATTTTTGTTAA
ATCAGCTCATTTTTTAACCAATAGGCCGAAATCGGCAAAATCCCTTATAAATCAAAAGAATAGACCGAGA
TAGGGT
[37 nt withheld, positions 5047-5083]
AAGAACGTGGACTCCAACGTCAAAGG
[49 nt withheld, positions 5110-5158]
T
[91 nt withheld, positions 5160-5250]
G
[124 nt withheld, positions 5252-5375]
CCCATTCGCCATTCAGGCTGCAAATAAGCGTTGATATTCAGTCAATTACAAACATTAATAACGAAGAGAT
GACAGAAAAATTTTCATTCTGTGACAGAGAAAAAGTAGCCGAAGATGACGGTTTGTCACATGGAGTTGGC
AGGATGTTTGATTAAAAACATAACAGGAAGAAAAATGCCCCGCTGTGGGCGGACAAAATAGTTGGGAACT
GGGAGGGGTGGAAATGGAGTTTTTAAGGATTATTTAGGGAAGAGTGACAAAATAGATGGGAACTGGGTGT
AGCGTCGTAAGCTAATACGAAAATTAAAAATGACAAAATAGTTTGGAACTAGATTTCACTTATCTGGTTC
GGATCTCCTAGGCGATATCAGTGATCAGATCCAGACATGATAAGATACATTGATGAGTTTGGACAAACCA
CAACTAGAATGCAGTGAAAAAAATGCTTTATTTGTGAAATTTGTGATGCTATTGCTTTATTTGTAACCAT
TATAAGCTGCAATAAACAAGTTAACAACAACAATTGCATTCATTTTATGTTTCAGGTTCAGGGGGAGGTG
TGGGAGGTTTTTTAAAGCAAGTAAAACCTCTACAAATGTGGTATGGCTGATTATGATCCTCTAGTACTTC
TCGACAAGCTTCGTCATCAGTCCCACTCGTCCTCGTCCACGCCTTCAAAGGAGTCCTGGGGGAGTGGGTC
CTCCCGGTTCCCCAGTTTTGCCACCATGGCATTCAGCAGCTCCTCCTTCTTTTGCTGGTCAGACTTTTCT
TCCAGGTACTGCGCTGAGGATGGGGCCCGACGAGCAGGGGCCTCTCGGGGGGCTTGGCTCACTGGGCTCA
TGTCAGGAGGCTGCAGGCTGAGAAGCCAGGGCTGCCCATTAGCGCCTTGCAGCCAGGCCTCGGCACTGAG
CACAGGCTCCCAGATCACAGCCGTGTCTGGGAACACGTCATCCTGGAAGAACTCTTTCCGGACTCGGGGC
AGCCGGAAGGCCACAGGCTCCAGGGAGGACTGACGCAGCCGCAGGCACCGCATCAGCTCCACTTCCCGCA
CGTCGCACTCCGTCTTAGGCAGGAGGACGAGGCCCTTGTGGGGGTCAGGCGACGTGAAGCTGTTGCACTC
CAGGAAGAAAGGGGACTCGGGGAGCAGCTCGTACAGGAATACACGGGTGTCGCCCTTGCCGGTCAGGAGC
ACCAGGCCAGTGTCTGGGTCGTAGCTGGGCAGCAGGGTTGAGGGAGCCACGTCCAGGCCCAACACTGCCA
AGGGTCCGCCGGCCAGGGCCTCAGCTTCATATAGGAGCAGCTGGCGCTCACTTTGGCTGTCAAAGCCAGA
CACCAGCAGACAGCGACCATCACATACCCAGACAATGCGAGCTCCGCGTCCTCCCTTGGGCCCTGGGCCT
TCCTGCAGGGGCTCAGGGCCACTCCGGGGCCTGTAGACCCGCACACGCCCATCCTTGCAGACAGTGGCCA
GCTGCTGCCCATCAGGACTCCAGGCCAGGCTGAAGATCTGGTCTTGGTGGCCCTGCAGCTTCAGCCGATC
AGCTCCAGCCTGAAGGTCCCAGATGCGAACAGTGAGGTCATAGGAGGACGAGGCCAGCACATTGGCTGCC
AGTGGGTGGAAGCGCAGGGAGCAGATCTTCTCCGTGTGGCCTGTGAGCACAGTCTCTGGCGTGGTGAGCA
CCTCTTCCAGGCCCTCTGCGGGTACCCGCCACAGTCGGATCCTGGCGTCCTCACCAGCCACAGCGAGGCG
ATGGGGGTCAAAGGGGTCCCAGGCCAGATCAGTCACAGCTGCCCCATTCTGCAGCGTGGGCAGTGCCGTG
TCGGGCAGGCGGCCAGGCTTCCGTAGCTCAAGCACAGCCACCTGTCCCCCGCTGCTGAGCAGCGGCACGG
CCACACGCAGCTTGTTGGCACAGAAGCCGTCACTCTCACCAGGTGTGGTGAGGTTGAGCCCCTTGAGGTT
GGTGATGTGGCTGTCTCGGTGCAGGACAGTGCCCTGAGCATGGCGGAACTTGGAACTGGGGCCCAGCAGG
CTCTGCAGCGACCTCAAACTGGGGCTGGTCCCGATGCCACTGGTGCTGGAGAGTGAGGGCCCCAGGCTGG
AGGGCGTGGAGGGCGAGGTCAGCGAACTGGGAG
