>Addgene plasmid #210921 | pFBOH-MHL_CORO7:1-925 | depositor partial sequence | sequence record 411322 | Insert sequence
ATGAACCGCTTCAGGGTGTCCAAGTTCCGGCACACCGAGGCTCGGCCGCCCCGCCGCGAGTCCTGGATCA
GTGACATTCGAGCAGGAACCGCCCCTTCATGCAGGAACCACATCAAATCAAGCTGCAGCTTGATCGCCTT
CAACTCCGACCGTCCTGGTGTACTGGGCATTGTGCCTCTGCAAGGCCAAGGAGAGGACAAGCGACGCGTG
GCCCACCTGGGCTGCCATTCAGACCTAGTCACCGACTTGGACTTCTCGCCCTTTGATGACTTCCTCCTGG
CCACAGGCTCGGCTGACAGGACGGTAAAACTCTGGCGACTGCCAGGGCCTGGCCAGGCCCTGCCCTCAGC
ACCCGGGGTGGTGCTGGGCCCCGAGGACCTCCCAGTGGAGGTACTGCAGTTCCACCCCACCTCTGACGGC
ATTCTGGTGAGCGCAGCAGGCACCACTGTGAAGGTCTGGGACGCAGCCAAGCAGCAGCCCCTGACAGAGC
TGGCAGCCCATGGGGACCTGGTGCAGAGCGCCGTCTGGAGCCGAGATGGAGCCCTGGTGGGCACGGCGTG
CAAGGACAAGCAGCTGCGGATCTTTGACCCCAGAACAAAGCCGCGGGCCTCTCAGAGCACGCAGGCCCAT
GAGAACAGCAGGGATAGCCGGCTGGCATGGATGGGCACCTGGGAGCACCTTGTGTCTACTGGATTCAACC
AGATGCGTGAGCGCGAAGTGAAGCTGTGGGACACGCGGTTCTTCTCCAGCGCCCTGGCCTCCCTCACCTT
GGACACCTCGCTTGGGTGTCTCGTGCCTCTGCTGGACCCTGACTCTGGGCTCCTGGTCCTGGCAGGAAAG
GGCGAGAGGCAGCTGTACTGTTACGAGGTGGTCCCGCAGCAGCCGGCGCTGAGCCCAGTGACCCAGTGTG
TCCTGGAGAGCGTGCTGCGTGGGGCTGCCCTTGTGCCCCGGCAGGCGCTGGCCGTCATGAGCTGCGAGGT
ACTCCGCGTCCTACAGCTGAGCGACACAGCCATCGTGCCCATCGGCTACCATGTGCCCCGCAAGGCTGTG
GAGTTCCACGAGGACCTGTTCCCGGACACTGCCGGCTGTGTGCCTGCCACCGACCCCCATAGCTGGTGGG
CTGGGGACAACCAGCAGGTGCAGAAGGTCAGCCTCAACCCCGCCTGCCGGCCCCACCCGAGCTTCACTTC
CTGTCTGGTGCCCCCTGCGGAGCCCCTCCCTGACACAGCCCAGCCTGCGGTGATGGAGACACCCGTGGGT
GATGCAGACGCAAGCGAGGGTTTCTCTTCCCCTCCCAGTTCGCTGACCTCGCCCTCCACGCCCTCCAGCC
TGGGGCCCTCACTCTCCAGCACCAGTGGCATCGGGACCAGCCCCAGTTTGAGGTCGCTGCAGAGCCTGCT
GGGCCCCAGTTCCAAGTTCCGCCATGCTCAGGGCACTGTCCTGCACCGAGACAGCCACATCACCAACCTC
AAGGGGCTCAACCTCACCACACCTGGTGAGAGTGACGGCTTCTGTGCCAACAAGCTGCGTGTGGCCGTGC
CGCTGCTCAGCAGCGGGGGACAGGTGGCTGTGCTTGAGCTACGGAAGCCTGGCCGCCTGCCCGACACGGC
ACTGCCCACGCTGCAGAATGGGGCAGCTGTGACTGATCTGGCCTGGGACCCCTTTGACCCCCATCGCCTC
GCTGTGGCTGGTGAGGACGCCAGGATCCGACTGTGGCGGGTACCCGCAGAGGGCCTGGAAGAGGTGCTCA
CCACGCCAGAGACTGTGCTCACAGGCCACACGGAGAAGATCTGCTCCCTGCGCTTCCACCCACTGGCAGC
CAATGTGCTGGCCTCGTCCTCCTATGACCTCACTGTTCGCATCTGGGACCTTCAGGCTGGAGCTGATCGG
CTGAAGCTGCAGGGCCACCAAGACCAGATCTTCAGCCTGGCCTGGAGTCCTGATGGGCAGCAGCTGGCCA
CTGTCTGCAAGGATGGGCGTGTGCGGGTCTACAGGCCCCGGAGTGGCCCTGAGCCCCTGCAGGAAGGCCC
AGGGCCCAAGGGAGGACGCGGAGCTCGCATTGTCTGGGTATGTGATGGTCGCTGTCTGCTGGTGTCTGGC
TTTGACAGCCAAAGTGAGCGCCAGCTGCTCCTATATGAAGCTGAGGCCCTGGCCGGCGGACCCTTGGCAG
TGTTGGGCCTGGACGTGGCTCCCTCAACCCTGCTGCCCAGCTACGACCCAGACACTGGCCTGGTGCTCCT
GACCGGCAAGGGCGACACCCGTGTATTCCTGTACGAGCTGCTCCCCGAGTCCCCTTTCTTCCTGGAGTGC
AACAGCTTCACGTCGCCTGACCCCCACAAGGGCCTCGTCCTCCTGCCTAAGACGGAGTGCGACGTGCGGG
AAGTGGAGCTGATGCGGTGCCTGCGGCTGCGTCAGTCCTCCCTGGAGCCTGTGGCCTTCCGGCTGCCCCG
AGTCCGGAAAGAGTTCTTCCAGGATGACGTGTTCCCAGACACGGCTGTGATCTGGGAGCCTGTGCTCAGT
GCCGAGGCCTGGCTGCAAGGCGCTAATGGGCAGCCCTGGCTTCTCAGCCTGCAGCCTCCTGACATGAGCC
CAGTGAGCCAAGCCCCCCGAGAGGCCCCTGCTCGTCGGGCCCCATCCTCAGCGCAGTACCTGGAAGAAAA
GTCTGACCAGCAAAAGAAGGAGGAGCTGCTGAATGCCATGGTGGCAAAACTGGGGAACCGGGAGGACCCA
CTCCCCCAGGACTCCTTTGAAGGCGTGGACGAGGACGAGTGGGAC
